Addgene plasmid #56156: mCardinal-Cx26-7
Purpose: Localization: Gap Junctions, Excitation: 604, Emission: 659
Depositing lab: Michael Davidson. Depositing organization: Florida State University, Tallahassee. Publication: Non-invasive intravital imaging of cellular differentiation with a bright red-excitable fluorescent protein. Chu J, Haynes RD, Corbel SY, Li P, Gonzalez-Gonzalez E, Burg JS, Ataie NJ, Lam AJ, Cranfill PJ, Baird MA, Davidson MW, Ng HL, Garcia KC, Contag CH, Shen K, Blau HM, Lin MZ. Nat Methods. 2014 Mar 16. doi: 10.1038/nmeth.2888. PubMed 24633408.
Backbone
  Vector backbone: mCardinal
  Backbone size w/o insert (bp): 4750
  Vector type: Mammalian Expression
  Selectable markers: Neomycin (select with G418)
Growth in bacteria
  Bacterial resistance: Kanamycin, 50 μg/mL
  Growth temperature: 37°C
  Growth strain: DH5alpha
  Copy number: High Copy
Gene/Insert
  Gene/Insert name: Cx26 (alt names: Rat Beta-2 Connexin 26; NM_001004099.1)
  Species: R. norvegicus (rat)
  Promoter: CMV
  Tag / fusion protein: mCardinal
  Cloning method: Unknown
  Sequencing primers: 5′ CMV-F; 3′ SV40pA-R
Terms and licenses: Academic/Nonprofit Terms; Industry Terms
Depositor comments: R. norvegicus (rat) Beta-2 Connexin 26. Excitation = 604; Emission = 659
How to cite: mCardinal-Cx26-7 was a gift from Michael Davidson (Addgene plasmid # 56156 ; http://n2t.net/addgene:56156 ; RRID:Addgene_56156)
