[The description below was written by a language model from this plasmid's Addgene catalogue record.]
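Description:
mCardinal-Cx26-7 is a mammalian expression plasmid that produces rat connexin 26 (the beta-2 gap junction protein) fused to the far-red fluorescent protein mCardinal. It is built on an mCardinal vector backbone of about 4.75 kb before addition of the insert. The plasmid is maintained at high copy number in E. coli under kanamycin selection. For mammalian cells it carries a neomycin resistance marker, so stably transfected lines can be selected with G418. No feature table accompanies the record, so the origin of replication and the exact layout of the resistance cassette are not stated.

Expression of the fusion is driven by the CMV promoter, a strong constitutive promoter in most mammalian cell types. The listed sequencing primers, one in CMV and one in an SV40 polyadenylation region, suggest that the open reading frame lies between these two elements. The record names mCardinal as the tag but does not say whether it sits at the N- or C-terminus of connexin 26. The "7" in the name may refer to a linker length, but this is not explained, and the cloning method is recorded as unknown.

The construct is intended as a localization marker. Connexin 26 assembles into hemichannels that dock between neighbouring cells, so the fusion labels gap junctions in transfected cells. mCardinal is excited at about 604 nm and emits at about 659 nm. This allows imaging with red excitation light and combination with green or orange fluorescent probes in multicolour experiments.
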