>Addgene plasmid #56156 | mCardinal-Cx26-7 | depositor partial sequence | sequence record 87055 | insert sequence
GATCCGCTAGCGCTACCGGACTCAGATCTCGAGCTCAAGCTTCGAATTCGCGGCTGCACGCTCCTCGGGA
CACAGTGCCAACCATCCAGAGGACAAGATGGATTGGGGCACACTACAGAGCATCCTCGGGGGTGTCAACA
AGCACTCCACCAGCATTGGGAAAATCTGGCTCACTGTCCTCTTCATCTTCCGCATCATGATCCTCGTGGT
GGCCGCGAAGGAGGTGTGGGGAGATGAGCAAGCCGATTTTGTTTGCAACACTCTCCAGCCTGGCTGTAAG
AATGTGTGCTACGACCACTACTTCCCCATCTCTCACATCCGGCTCTGGGCTCTGCAGCTGATCATGGTGT
CCACGCCGGCCCTCCTGGTAGCTATGCACGTGGCCTACCGGAGACACGAAAAGAAACGGAAGTTCATGAA
GGGAGAGATAAAGAACGAGTTTAAGGACATCGAAGAGATCAAAACCCAGAAGGTCCGTATCGAAGGGTCC
CTGTGGTGGACCTACACCACCAGCATCTTCTTCCGGGTCATCTTCGAAGCTGTCTTCATGTATGTCTTTT
ACATCATGTACAATGGCTTCTTCATGCAGCGTCTGGTGAAGTGTAACGCCTGGCCTTGTCCCAATACAGT
GGACTGCTTCATTTCCAGGCCCACAGAAAAGACTGTCTTCACGGTGTTCATGATCTCTGTGTCTGGAATT
TGCATCCTGCTAAACATCACAGAGCTGTGCTATCTGTTCATTAGGTATTGCTCAGGGAAGTCCAAAAGAC
CAGTCGCGGATCCACCGGTCGCCACC
[732 nt withheld, positions 797-1528]
TAAGCGGCCGCGACTCTAGATCATAATCAGCCATACC
